>Addgene plasmid #91541 | pHH0103_AC104650.1-1/1 | addgene full sequence | sequence record 192601 | Addgene NGS Result
GTATCACGAGGCCCTTTCGTCTTCAAGAATTCCCGACACCATCGAATGGTGCAAAACCTTTCGCGGTATG
GCATGATAGCGCCCGGAAGAGAGTCAATTCAGGGTGGTGAATGTGAAACCAGTAACGTTATACGATGTCG
CAGAGTATGCCGGTGTCTCTTATCAGACCGTTTCCCGCGTGGTGAACCAGGCCAGCCACGTTTCTGCGAA
AACGCGGGAAAAAGTGGAAGCGGCGATGGCGGAGCTGAATTACATTCCCAACCGCGTGGCACAACAACTG
GCGGGCAAACAGTCGTTGCTGATTGGCGTTGCCACCTCCAGTCTGGCCCTGCACGCGCCGTCGCAAATTG
TCGCGGCGATTAAATCTCGCGCCGATCAACTGGGTGCCAGCGTGGTGGTGTCGATGGTAGAACGAAGCGG
CGTCGAAGCCTGTAAAGCGGCGGTGCACAATCTTCTCGCGCAACGCGTCAGTGGGCTGATCATTAACTAT
CCGCTGGATGACCAGGATGCCATTGCTGTGGAAGCTGCCTGCACTAATGTTCCGGCGTTATTTCTTGATG
TCTCTGACCAGACACCCATCAACAGTATTATTTTCTCCCATGAAGACGGTACGCGACTGGGCGTGGAGCA
TCTGGTCGCATTGGGTCACCAGCAAATCGCGCTGTTAGCGGGCCCATTAAGTTCTGTCTCGGCGCGTCTG
CGTCTGGCTGGCTGGCATAAATATCTCACTCGCAATCAAATTCAGCCGATAGCGGAACGGGAAGGCGACT
GGAGTGCCATGTCCGGTTTTCAACAAACCATGCAAATGCTGAATGAGGGCATCGTTCCCACTGCGATGCT
GGTTGCCAACGATCAGATGGCGCTGGGCGCAATGCGCGCCATTACCGAGTCCGGGCTGCGCGTTGGTGCG
GATATCTCGGTAGTGGGATACGACGATACCGAAGACAGCTCATGTTATATCCCGCCGTTAACCACCATCA
AACAGGATTTTCGCCTGCTGGGGCAAACCAGCGTGGACCGCTTGCTGCAACTCTCTCAGGGCCAGGCGGT
GAAGGGCAATCAGCTGTTGCCCGTCTCACTGGTGAAAAGAAAAACCACCCTGGCGCCCAATACGCAAACC
GCCTCTCCCCGCGCGTTGGCCGATTCATTAATGCAGCTGGCACGACAGGTTTCCCGACTGGAAAGCGGGC
AGTGAGCGCAACGCAATTAATGTAAGTTAGCTCACTCATTAGGCACAATTCTCATGTTTGACAGCTTATC
ATCGACTGCACGGTGCACCAATGCTTCTGGCGTCAGGCAGCCATCGGAAGCTGTGGTATGGCTGTGCAGG
TCGTAAATCACTGCATAATTCGTGTCGCTCAAGGCGCACTCCCGTTCTGGATAATGTTTTTTGCGCCGAC
ATCATAACGGTTCTGGCAAATATTCTGAAATGAGCTGTTGACAATTAATCATCGGCTCGTATAATGTGTG
GAATTGTGAGCGGATAACAATTTCACACAGGAAACAGCCAGTCCGTTTAGGTGTTTTCACGAGCACTTCA
CCAACAAGGACCATAGATTATGAAAATCGAAGAACACCATCACCATCACCATTCCAGCGGTAAGCTTATG
TCCCCTATACTAGGTTATTGGAAAATTAAGGGCCTTGTGCAACCCACTCGACTTCTTTTGGAATATCTTG
AAGAAAAATATGAAGAGCATTTGTATGAGCGCGATGAAGGTGATAAATGGCGAAACAAAAAGTTTGAATT
GGGTTTGGAGTTTCCCAATCTTCCTTATTATATTGATGGTGATGTTAAATTAACACAGTCTATGGCCATC
ATACGTTATATAGCTGACAAGCACAACATGTTGGGTGGTTGTCCAAAAGAGCGTGCAGAGATTTCAATGC
TTGAAGGAGCGGTTTTGGATATTAGATACGGTGTTTCGAGAATTGCATATAGTAAAGACTTTGAAACTCT
CAAAGTTGATTTTCTTAGCAAGCTACCTGAAATGCTGAAAATGTTCGAAGATCGTTTATGTCATAAAACA
TATTTAAATGGTGATCATGTAACCCATCCTGACTTCATGTTGTATGACGCTCTTGATGTTGTTTTATACA
TGGACCCAATGTGCCTGGATGCGTTCCCAAAATTAGTTTGTTTTAAAAAACGTATTGAAGCTATCCCACA
AATTGATAAGTACTTGAAATCCAGCAAGTATATAGCATGGCCTTTGCAGGGCTGGCAAGCCACGTTTGGT
GGTGGCGACCATCCTCCAAAATCGGATCTGGAAGTTCTGTTCCAGGGGCCCCTGTCCAGCGGTCTGGTTC
CGCGTGGTTCCGGTACCGCGGCCCAGCCGGCCGGTCTGGCATCTGCACTGGCAGATTTTCAAGGTTCCGG
TCCGGAAGAAATGACTTTCCGTGGTGGTGATCTGATTGAAATTCTGGGTGCCCAAGTTCCATCTCTGCCA
TGGTGTGTTGGTCGTCATGCAGCATCTGGTCGTGTTGGTTTTGTTCGTTCCTCCCTGATTTCCATGCAAG
GTGCGGCCGCATA
[142 nt withheld, positions 2534-2675]
C
[98 nt withheld, positions 2677-2774]
AGTTTGTACTGGTGACGAAACTCAGTGTCTAGCTAGAGTGGC
[149 nt withheld, positions 2817-2965]
T
[41 nt withheld, positions 2967-3007]
T
[62 nt withheld, positions 3009-3070]
A
[35 nt withheld, positions 3072-3106]
CCTCCCTCAATCGGTTGAATGTCGCCCTTTTGTCTTTGGCGCTGGTAAACCATATGAA
[86 nt withheld, positions 3165-3250]
T
[54 nt withheld, positions 3252-3305]
CTAGCGCCGCCCTATACCTTGTCTGCCTCCCCGCGTTGCGTCGCGGTGCATGGAGCCGGGCCACCTCGAC
CTGAATGGAAGCCGGCGGCACCTCGCTAACGGATTCACCACTCCAAGAATTGGAGCCAATCAATTCTTGC
GGAGAACTGTGAATGCGCAAACCAACCCTTGGCAGAACATATCCATCGCGTCCGCCATCTCCAGCAGCCG
CACGCGGCGCATCTCGGGCAGCGTTGGGTCCTGGCCACGGGTGCGCATGATCGTGCTCCTGTCGTTGAGG
ACCCGGCTAGGCTGGCGGGGTTGCCTTACTGGTTAGCAGAATGAATCACCGATACGCGAGCGAACGTGAA
GCGACTGCTGCTGCAAAACGTCTGCGACCTGAGCAACAACATGAATGGTCTTCGGTTTCCGTGTTTCGTA
AAGTCTGGAAACGCGGAAGTCAGCGCCCTGCACCATTATGTTCCGGATCTGCATCGCAGGATGCTGCTGG
CTACCCTGTGGAACACCTACATCTGTATTAACGAAGCGCTGGCATTGACCCTGAGTGATTTTTCTCTGGT
CCCGCCGCATCCATACCGCCAGTTGTTTACCCTCACAACGTTCCAGTAACCGGGCATGTTCATCATCAGT
AACCCGTATCGTGAGCATCCTCTCTCGTTTCATCGGTATCATTACCCCCATGAACAGAAATCCCCCTTAC
ACGGAGGCATCAGTGACCAAACAGGAAAAAACCGCCCTTAACATGGCCCGCTTTATCAGAAGCCAGACAT
TAACGCTTCTGGAGAAACTCAACGAGCTGGACGCGGATGAACAGGCAGACATCTGTGAATCGCTTCACGA
CCACGCTGATGAGCTTTACCGCAGGATCCGCGAAATTGTAAGCGTTAATATTTTGTTAAAATTCGCGTTA
AATTTTTGTTAAATCAGCTCATTTTTTAACCAATAGGCCGAAATCGGCAAAATCCCTTATAAATCAAAAG
AATAGACCGAGATAGGGT
[37 nt withheld, positions 4304-4340]
AAAGAACGTGGACTCCAACGTCAAAGG
[49 nt withheld, positions 4368-4416]
T
[91 nt withheld, positions 4418-4508]
G
[124 nt withheld, positions 4510-4633]
CGCGGATCCTGCCTCGCGCGTTTCGGTGATGACGGTGAAAACCTCTGACACATGCAGCTCCCGGAGACGG
TCACAGCTTGTCTGTAAGCGGATGCCGGGAGCAGACAAGCCCGTCAGGGCGCGTCAGCGGGTGTTGGCGG
GTGTCGGGGCGCAGCCATGACCCAGTCACGTAGCGATAGCGGAGTGTATACTGGCTTAACTATGCGGCAT
CAGAGCAGATTGTACTGAGAGTGCACCATATGCGGTGTGAAATACCGCACAGATGCGTAAGGAGAAAATA
CCGCATCAGGCGCTCTTCCGCTTCCTCGCTCACTGACTCGCTGCGCTCGGTCGTTCGGCTGCGGCGAGCG
GTATCAGCTCACTCAAAGGCGGTAATACGGTTATCCACAGAATCAGGGGATAACGCAGGAAAGAACATGT
GAGCAAAAGGCCAGCAAAAGGCCAGGAACCGTAAAAAGGCCGCGTTGCTGGCGTTTTTCCATAGGCTCCG
CCCCCCTGACGAGCATCACAAAAATCGACGCTCAAGTCAGAGGTGGCGAAACCCGACAGGACTATAAAGA
TACCAGGGTTTCCCCCTGGAAGCTCCCTCGTGCGCTCTCCTGTTCCGACCCTGCCGCTTACCGGATACCT
GTCCGCCTTTCTCCCTTCGGGAAGCGTGGCGCTTTCTCATAGCTCACGCTGTAGGTATCTCAGTTCGGTG
TAGGTCGTTCGCTCCAAGCTGGGCTGTGTGCACGAACCCCCCGTTCAGCCCGACCGCTGCGCCTTATCCG
GTAACTATCGTCTTGAGTCCAACCCGGTAAGACACGACTTATCGCCACTGGCAGCAGCCACTGGTAACAG
GATTAGCAGAGCGAGGTATGTAGGCGGTGCTACAGAGTTCTTGAAGTGGTGGCCTAACTACGGCTACACT
AGAAGGACAGTATTTGGTATCTGCGCTCTGCTGAAGCCAGTTACCTTCGGAAAAAGAGTTGGTAGCTCTT
GATCCGGCAAACAAACCACCGCTGGTAGCGGTGGTTTTTTTGTTTGCAAGCAGCAGATTACGCGCAGAAA
AAAAGGATCTCAAGAAGATCCTTTGATCTTTTCTACGGGGTCTGACGCTCAGTGGAACGAAAACTCACGT
TAAGGGATTTTGGTCATGAGATTATCAAAAAGGATCTTCACCTAGATCCTTTTAAATTAAAAATGAAGTT
TTAAATCAATCTAAAGTATATATGAGTAAACTTGGTCTGACAGTTACCAATGCTTAATCAGTGAGGCACC
TATCTCAGCGATCTGTCTATTTCGTTCATCCATAGTTGCCTGACTCCCCGTCGTGTAGATAACTACGATA
CGGGAGGGCTTACCATCTGGCCCCAGTGCTGCAATGATACCGCGAGACCCACGCTCACCGGCTCCAGATT
TATCAGCAATAAACCAGCCAGCCGGAAGGGCCGAGCGCAGAAGTGGTCCTGCAACTTTATCCGCCTCCAT
CCAGTCTATTAATTGTTGCCGGGAAGCTAGAGTAAGTAGTTCGCCAGTTAATAGTTTGCGCAACGTTGTT
GCCATTGCTGCAGGCATCGTGGTGTCACGCTCGTCGTTTGGTATGGCTTCATTCAGCTCCGGTTCCCAAC
GATCAAGGCGAGTTACATGATCCCCCATGTTGTGCAAAAAAGCGGTTAGCTCCTTCGGTCCTCCGATCGT
TGTCAGAAGTAAGTTGGCCGCAGTGTTATCACTCATGGTTATGGCAGCACTGCATAATTCTCTTACTGTC
ATGCCATCCGTAAGATGCTTTTCTGTGACTGGTGAGTACTCAACCAAGTCATTCTGAGAATAGTGTATGC
GGCGACCGAGTTGCTCTTGCCCGGCGTCAACACGGGATAATACCGCGCCACATAGCAGAACTTTAAAAGT
GCTCATCATTGGAAAACGTTCTTCGGGGCGAAAACTCTCAAGGATCTTACCGCTGTTGAGATCCAGTTCG
ATGTAACCCACTCGTGCACCCAACTGATCTTCAGCATCTTTTACTTTCACCAGCGTTTCTGGGTGAGCAA
AAACAGGAAGGCAAAATGCCGCAAAAAAGGGAATAAGGGCGACACGGAAATGTTGAATACTCATACTCTT
CCTTTTTCAATATTATTGAAGCATTTATCAGGGTTATTGTCTCATGAGCGGATACATATTTGAATGTATT
TAGAAAAATAAACAAATAGGGGTTCCGCGCACATTTCCCCGAAAAGTGCCACCTGACGTCTAAGAAACCA
TTATTATCATGACATTAACCTATAAAAATAGGC
Features (pLannotate 1.2.2; 21 found; start..end, strand, type, name):
     35..112     +  promoter       lacIq promoter: lacI (mutant); In the lacIq allele, a single base change in the promoter boosts expression of the lacI gene about 10-fold.
    113..1195    +  CDS            lacI: lac repressor; lacI; The lac repressor binds to the lac operator to inhibit transcription in E. coli. This inhibition can be relieved by adding lactose or isopropyl-β-D-thiogalactopyranoside (IPTG).
   1208..1229    +  protein_bind   CAP binding site: CAP binding activates transcription in the presence of cAMP. E. coli catabolite activator protein
   1248..1265    +  promoter       tet promoter (fragment): E. coli promoter for tetracycline efflux protein gene
   1438..1466    +  promoter       tac promoter: strong E. coli promoter; hybrid between the trp and lac UV5 promoters
   1474..1490    +  protein_bind   lac operator: The lac repressor binds to the lac operator to inhibit transcription in E. coli. This inhibition can be relieved by adding lactose or isopropyl-β-D-thiogalactopyranoside (IPTG). lac repressor encoded by lacI
   1575..1592    +  CDS            6xHis: 6xHis affinity tag
   1608..2261    +  CDS            GST26_SCHJA: Experimental evidence at protein level: Swiss-Prot protein existence level 1. GST isoenzymes appear to play a central role in the parasite detoxification system. Other functions are also suspected including a role in increasing the solubility of haematin in the parasite gut. From Schistosoma japonicum (Blood fluke).
   2322..2522    +  CDS            SH3TC1 (fragment): S3TC1_HUMAN - Experimental evidence at protein level: Swiss-Prot protein existence level 1. From Homo sapiens (Human).
   2538..2585    +  terminator     fd terminator (sequence withheld): central terminator from bacteriophage fd (Otsuka and Kunisawa, 1982)
   2590..2802    +  CDS            M13 gene III (fragment) (sequence partly withheld): pIII; III; minor coat protein
   2817..3287    +  CDS            M13 gene III (fragment) (sequence partly withheld): pIII; III; minor coat protein
   3309..3379    +  CDS            TcR (fragment): tetracycline efflux protein; tet; confers resistance to tetracycline
   3621..4001    -  CDS            YPB1_ECOLX: Protein predicted: Swiss-Prot protein existence level 4. From Escherichia coli.
   4018..4169    +  CDS            rop (fragment): Rop protein, which maintains plasmids at low copy number; rop
   4205..4633    -  rep_origin     f1 ori (sequence partly withheld): f1 bacteriophage origin of replication; arrow indicates direction of (+) strand synthesis
   4642..4681    +  CDS            rop (fragment): Rop protein, which maintains plasmids at low copy number; rop
   4783..4923    +  misc_feature   bom: basis of mobility region from pBR322
   5109..5696    -  rep_origin     ori: high-copy-number ColE1/pMB1/pBR322/pUC origin of replication
   5867..6727    -  CDS            AmpR: β-lactamase; bla; confers resistance to ampicillin, carbenicillin, and related antibiotics
   6728..6832    -  promoter       AmpR promoter: bla
