[The description below was written by a language model from this plasmid's Addgene catalogue record and pLannotate feature annotations shown in this document.]
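Description:
pHH0103_AC104650.1-1/1 is a bacterial expression plasmid built on the pHH0103 backbone for producing and purifying a human SH3 domain in E. coli. It is one of a set of SH3 domain constructs made for a family-wide analysis of human SH3 binding specificities. The 6.9 kb plasmid replicates from a ColE1/pBR322-type origin with the adjacent bom region, and is selected with ampicillin through the bla gene and its native promoter. The catalogue lists it as low copy. The rop gene is annotated only as two fragments flanking an f1 phage origin, so it appears to be interrupted by that insertion. The f1 origin would allow single-stranded DNA production with helper phage.

Expression is driven by the tac promoter under control of a lac operator. The plasmid carries its own lacI gene behind the up-regulated lacIq promoter, so transcription is repressed until induced with IPTG. The open reading frame begins with a 6xHis tag followed by Schistosoma japonicum glutathione S-transferase. The human insert lies downstream of these tags and was cloned between SfiI and NotI sites (233 bp according to the record). Sequence annotation matches it to a fragment of SH3TC1. The resulting His-GST-SH3 fusion can be purified by either nickel or glutathione affinity, and GST also tends to aid solubility.

An fd phage terminator lies just after the insert. Beyond it are fragments of M13 gene III, along with remnants of the tetracycline resistance gene and its promoter. These suggest the backbone derives from a phage-display phagemid, although the record does not describe its lineage and these remnants have no stated role here.
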