Addgene plasmid #91541: pHH0103_AC104650.1-1/1
Purpose: Protein expression and purification of human SH3 domain construct AC104650.1-1/1
Depositing lab: Sachdev Sidhu. Depositing organization: University of Toronto. Publication: Comprehensive Analysis of the Human SH3 Domain Family Reveals a Wide Variety of Non-canonical Specificities. Teyra J, Huang H, Jain S, Guan X, Dong A, Liu Y, Tempel W, Min J, Tong Y, Kim PM, Bader GD, Sidhu SS. Structure. 2017 Oct 3;25(10):1598-1610.e3. doi: 10.1016/j.str.2017.07.017. Epub 2017 Sep 7. PubMed 28890361.
Backbone
  Vector backbone: pHH0103
  Vector type: Bacterial Expression
Growth in bacteria
  Bacterial resistance: Ampicillin, 100 μg/mL
  Growth temperature: 37°C
  Growth strain: DH5alpha
  Copy number: Low Copy
Gene/Insert
  Gene/Insert name: AC104650.1-1/1
  Species: H. sapiens (human)
  Insert size (bp): 233
  Cloning method: Restriction Enzyme; 5′ cloning site Sfi1 (unknown if destroyed); 3′ cloning site Not1 (unknown if destroyed)
Terms and licenses: Academic/Nonprofit Terms; Industry Terms: Not Available to Industry
How to cite: pHH0103_AC104650.1-1/1 was a gift from Sachdev Sidhu (Addgene plasmid # 91541 ; http://n2t.net/addgene:91541 ; RRID:Addgene_91541)
