>Addgene plasmid #91541 | pHH0103_AC104650.1-1/1 | depositor partial sequence | sequence record 176029 | insert sequence
GGTACCGAATTCGGATCCGCGCGCTGGGTCTGGCATCTGCACTGGCAGATTTTCAAGGTTCCGGTCCGGA
AGAAATGACTTTCCGTGGTGGTGATCTGATTGAAATTCTGGGTGCCCAAGTTCCATCTCTGCCATGGTGT
GTTGGTCGTCATGCAGCATCTGGTCGTGTTGGTTTTGTTCGTTCCTCCCTGATTTCCATGCAAGGTGCGG
CCGCTAGCTAAGTCGACGAGCTC
